>Addgene plasmid #83246 | pMX-STAT5B-CA-Neo | addgene full sequence | sequence record 173236 | Addgene NGS Result
CTGCATAATGAAAGACCCCACCTGTAGGTTTGGCAAGCTAGCTTAAGTAACGCCATTTTGCAAGGCATGG
AAAAATACATAACTGAGAATAGAAAAGTTCAGATCAAGGTCAGGAACAGATGGAACAGCTGAATATGGGC
CAAACAGGATATCTGTGGTAAGCAGTTCCTGCCCCGGCTCAGGGCCAAGAACAGATGGAACAGCTGAATA
TGGGCCAAACAGGATATCTGTGGTAAGCAGTTCCTGCCCCGGCTCAGGGCCAAGAACAGATGGTCCCCAG
ATGCGGTCCAGCCCTCAGCAGTTTCTAGAGAACCATCAGATGTTTCCAGGGTGCCCCAAGGACCTGAAAT
GACCCTGTGCCTTATTTGAACTAACCAATCAGTTCGCTTCTCGCTTCTGTTCGCGCGCTTCTGCTCCCCG
AGCTCAATAAAAGAGCCCACAACCCCTCACTCGGCGCGCCAGTCCTCCGATTGACTGAGTCGCCCGGGTA
CCCGTGTATCCAATAAACCCTCTTGCAGTTGCATCCGACTTGTGGTCTCGCTGTTCCTTGGGAGGGTCTC
CTCTGAGTGATTGACTACCCGTCAGCGGGGGTCTTTCATTTGGGGGCTCGTCCGGGATCGGGAGACCCCT
GCCCAGGGACCACCGACCCACCACCGGGAGGTAAGCTGGCCAGCAACTTATCTGTGTCTGTCCGATTGTC
TAGTGTCTATGACTGATTTTATGCGCCTGCGTCGGTACTAGTTAGCTAACTAGCTCTGTATCTGGCGGAC
CCGTGGTGGAACTGACGAGTTCGGAACACCCGGCCGCAACCCTGGGAGACGTCCCAGGGACTTCGGGGGC
CGTTTTTGTGGCCCGACCTGAGTCCAAAAATCCCGATCGTTTTGGACTCTTTGGTGCACCCCCCTTAGAG
GAGGGATATGTGGTTCTGGTAGGAGACGAGAACCTAAAACAGTTCCCGCCTCCGTCTGAATTTTTGCTTT
CGGTTTGGGACCGAAGCCGCGCCGCGCGTCTTGTCTGCTGCAGCATCGTTCTGTGTTGTCTCTGTCTGAC
TGTGTTTCTGTATTTGTCTGAAAATATGGGCCCGGGCCAGACTGTTACCACTCCCTTAAGTTTGACCTTA
GGTCACTGGAAAGATGTCGAGCGGATCGCTCACAACCAGTCGGTAGATGTCAAGAAGAGACGTTGGGTTA
CCTTCTGCTCTGCAGAATGGCCAACCTTTAACGTCGGATGGCCGCGAGACGGCACCTTTAACCGAGACCT
CATCACCCAGGTTAAGATCAAGGTCTTTTCACCTGGCCCGCATGGACACCCAGACCAGGTCCCCTACATC
GTGACCTGGGAAGCCTTGGCTTTTGACCCCCCTCCCTGGGTCAAGCCCTTTGTACACCCTAAGCCTCCGC
CTCCTCTTCCTCCATCCGCCCCGTCTCTCCCCCTTGAACCTCCTCGTTCGACCCCGCCTCGATCCTCCCT
TTATCCAGCCCTCACTCCTTCTCTAGGCGCCCCCATATGGCCATATGAGATCTTATATGGGGCACCCCCG
CCCCTTGTAAACTTCCCTGACCCTGACATGACAAGAGTTACTAACAGCCCCTCTCTCCAAGCTCACTTAC
AGGCTCTCTACTTAGTCCAGCACGAAGTCTGGAGACCTCTGGCGGCAGCCTACCAAGAACAACTGGACCG
ACCGGTGGTACCTCACCCTTACCGAGTCGGCGACACAGTGTGGGTCCGCCGACACCAGACTAAGAACCTA
GAACCTCGCTGGAAAGGACCTTACACAGTCCTGCTGACCACCCCCACCGCCCTCAAAGTAGACGGCATCG
CAGCTTGGATACACGCCGCCCACGTGAAGGCTGCCGACCCCGGGGGTGGACCATCCTCTAGACTGCCGGA
TCCCAGTGTGGTGGTACGGGAATTCGGCACGAGGGAGAGTCGGCGGCCCAAGCCGTCACCCCGGGCGGGG
ACCGAGCGCGGGCGACGACGCGCGGAGGTCCTGCACGGGGAGGGAGCGAGCGGGCGTGCGAGAGAGCGTG
CGGGACCGGAGAGACCGCTGGCTCTGGTGGGGCAGAACGAGGTTGTGAACCATGGCTATGTGGATACAGG
CTCAGCAGCTCCAGGGCGATGCCCTTCACCAGATGCAGGCCTTGTACGGCCAGCATTTCCCCATCGAGGT
GCGACATTATTTATCACAGTGGATCGAAAGCCAAGCCTGGGACTCAATAGATCTTGATAATCCACAGGAG
AACATTAAGGCCACCCAGCTCCTGGAGGGCCTGGTGCAGGAGCTGCAGAAGAAGGCGGAGCACCAGGTGG
GGGAAGATGGGTTTTTGCTGAAGATCAAGCTGGGGCACTATGCCACACAGCTCCAGAGCACGTACGACCG
CTGCCCCATGGAGCTGGTTCGCTGTATCCGGCACATTCTGTACAACGAACAGAGGCTGGTTCGCGAAGCC
AACAACGGCAGCTCTCCAGCTGGAAGTCTTGCTGACGCCATGTCCCAGAAGCACCTTCAGATCAACCAAA
CGTTTGAGGAGCTGCGCCTGATCACACAGGACACGGAGAACGAGCTGAAGAAGCTGCAGCAGACCCAAGA
GTACTTCATCATCCAGTACCAGGAGAGCCTGCGGATCCAAGCTCAGTTTGCCCAGCTGGGACAGCTGAAC
CCCCAGGAGCGCATGAGCAGGGAGACGGCCCTCCAGCAGAAGCAAGTGTCCCTGGAGACCTGGCTGCAGC
GAGAGGCACAGACACTGCAGCAGTACCGAGTGGAGCTGGCTGAGAAGCACCAGAAGACCCTGCAGCTGCT
GCGGAAGCAGCAGACCATCATCCTGGACGACGAGCTGATCCAGTGGAAGCGGAGACAGCAGCTGGCCGGG
AACGGGGGTCCCCCCGAGGGCAGCCTGGACGTGCTGCAGTCCTGGTGTGAGAAGCTGGCCGAGATCATCT
GGCAGAATCGGCAGCAGATCCGCAGGGCTGAGCGCCTGTGCCAGCAGCTGCCCATCCCAGGCCCCGTGGA
GGAGATGCTGGCTGAGGTCAACGCCACCATCACGGACATCATCTCAGCCCTGGTCACCAGCACGTTCATC
ATCGAGAAGCAGCCTCCTCAGGTCCTGAAGACCCAGACCAAGTTTGCGGCCACTGTGCGCCTGCTGGTGG
GGGGGAAGCTGAATGTGCACATGAACCCCCCGCAGGTGAAGGCGACCATCATCAGCGAGCAGCAGGCCAA
GTCCCTGCTCAAGAATGAGAACACCCGCAATGATTACAGCGGCGAGATCCTGAACAACTGTTGCGTCATG
GAGTACCACCAGGCCACTGGCACGCTCAGCGCCCACTTCAGAAACATGTCCCTGAAACGAATCAAGAGAT
CTGACCGCCGTGGTGCAGAGTCAGTAACGGAAGAGAAGTTCACGATCCTGTTTGACTCACAGTTCAGCGT
CGGTGGAAACGAGCTGGTCTTTCAAGTCAAGACCTTGTCGCTCCCGGTGGTGGTGATTGTTCACGGCAGC
CAGGACAACAATGCCACAGCCACTGTCCTCTGGGACAACGCCTTTGCAGAGCCTGGCAGGGTGCCATTTG
CCGTGCCTGACAAGGTGCTGTGGCCGCAGCTGTGTGAAGCGCTCAACATGAAATTCAAGGCTGAAGTACA
GAGCAACCGGGGCTTGACCAAGGAGAACCTCGTGTTCCTGGCACAGAAACTGTTCAACATCAGCAGCAAC
CACCTCGAGGACTACAACAGCATGTCCGTGTCCTGGTCCCAGTTCAACCGGGAGAATTTGCCAGGACGGA
ATTACACTTTCTGGCAGTGGTTTGATGGCGTGATGGAAGTATTGAAAAAACATCTCAAGCCTCACTGGAA
TGATGGGGCTATCCTGGGTTTCGTGAACAAGCAACAGGCCCACGACCTGCTCATCAACAAGCCGGACGGG
ACCTTCCTGCTGCGCTTCAGCGACTCGGAAATCGGGGGCATCACCATTGCTTGGAAGTTTGACTCTCAGG
AGAGAATGTTTTGGAATCTGATGCCTTTTACCACTAGAGACTTCTCTATCCGGTCCCTCGCTGACCGCCT
GGGGGACCTGAATTACCTCATATATGTGTTTCCTGATCGGCCAAAGGATGAAGTATATTCTAAGTACTAC
ACACCGGTCCCCTGTGAGCCCGCAACTGCGAAAGCAGCTGACGGATACGTGAAGCCACAGATCAAGCAGG
TGGTCCCCGAGTTTGCAAATGCATTCACAGATGCTGGGAGTGGCGCCACCTACATGGATCAGGCTCCTTC
CCCAGTCGTGTGCCCTCAGGCTCACTACAACATGTACCCACCCAACCCGGACTCCGTCCTTGATACCGAT
GGGGACTTCGATCTGGAAGACACGATGGACGTGGCGCGGCGCGTGGAAGAGCTCTTAGGCCGGCCCATGG
ACAGTCAGTGGATCCCTCACGCACAGTCATGAGCGGCCGCCAGCACAGTGGTCGACTGTGGAATGTGTGT
CAGTTAGGGTGTGGAAAGTCCCCAGGCTCCCCAGCAGGCAGAAGTATGCAAAGCATGCATCTCAATTAGT
CAGCAACCAGGTGTGGAAAGTCCCCAGGCTCCCCAGCAGGCAGAAGTATGCAAAGCATGCATCTCAATTA
GTCAGCAACCATAGTCCCGCCCCTAACTCCGCCCATCCCGCCCCTAACTCCGCCCAGTTCCGCCCATTCT
CCGCCCCATGGCTGACTAATTTTTTTTATTTATGCAGAGGCCGAGGCCGCCTCGGCCTCTGAGCTATTCC
AGAAGTAGTGAGGAGGCTTTTTTGGAGGCCTAGGCTTTTGCAAAAAGCTTCACGCTGCCGCAAGCACTCA
GGGCGCAAGGGCTGCTAAAGGAAGCGGAACACGTAGAAAGCCAGTCCGCAGAAACGGTGCTGACCCCGGA
TGAATGTCAGCTACTGGGCTATCTGGACAAGGGAAAACGCAAGCGCAAAGAGAAAGCAGGTAGCTTGCAG
TGGGCTTACATGGCGATAGCTAGACTGGGCGGTTTTATGGACAGCAAGCGAACCGGAATTGCCAGCTGGG
GCGCCCTCTGGTAAGGTTGGGAAGCCCTGCAAAGTAAACTGGATGGCTTTCTTGCCGCCAAGGATCTGAT
GGCGCAGGGGATCAAGATCTGATCAAGAGACAGGATGAGGATCGTTTCGCATGATTGAACAAGATGGATT
GCACGCAGGTTCTCCGGCCGCTTGGGTGGAGAGGCTATTCGGCTATGACTGGGCACAACAGACAATCGGC
TGCTCTGATGCCGCCGTGTTCCGGCTGTCAGCGCAGGGGCGCCCGGTTCTTTTTGTCAAGACCGACCTGT
CCGGTGCCCTGAATGAACTGCAGGACGAGGCAGCGCGGCTATCGTGGCTGGCCACGACGGGCGTTCCTTG
CGCAGCTGTGCTCGACGTTGTCACTGAAGCGGGAAGGGACTGGCTGCTATTGGGCGAAGTGCCGGGGCAG
GATCTCCTGTCATCTCACCTTGCTCCTGCCGAGAAAGTATCCATCATGGCTGATGCAATGCGGCGGCTGC
ATACGCTTGATCCGGCTACCTGCCCATTCGACCACCAAGCGAAACATCGCATCGAGCGAGCACGTACTCG
GATGGAAGCCGGTCTTGTCGATCAGGATGATCTGGACGAAGAGCATCAGGGGCTCGCGCCAGCCGAACTG
TTCGCCAGGCTCAAGGCGCGCATGCCCGACGGCGAGGATCTCGTCGTGACCCATGGCGATGCCTGCTTGC
CGAATATCATGGTGGAAAATGGCCGCTTTTCTGGATTCATCGACTGTGGCCGGCTGGGTGTGGCGGACCG
CTATCAGGACATAGCGTTGGCTACCCGTGATATTGCTGAAGAGCTTGGCGGCGAATGGGCTGACCGCTTC
CTCGTGCTTTACGGTATCGCCGCTCCCGATTCGCAGCGCATCGCCTTCTATCGCCTTCTTGACGAGTTCT
TCTGAGCGGGACTCTGGGGTTCGCATCGTCGACGATAAAATAAAAGATTTTATTTAGTCTCCAGAAAAAG
GGGGGAATGAAAGACCCCACCTGTAGGTTTGGCAAGCTAGCTTAAGTAACGCCATTTTGCAAGGCATGGA
AAAATACATAACTGAGAATAGAGAAGTTCAGATCAAGGTCAGGAACAGATGGAACAGCTGAATATGGGCC
AAACAGGATATCTGTGGTAAGCAGTTCCTGCCCCGGCTCAGGGCCAAGAACAGATGGAACAGCTGAATAT
GGGCCAAACAGGATATCTGTGGTAAGCAGTTCCTGCCCCGGCTCAGGGCCAAGAACAGATGGTCCCCAGA
TGCGGTCCAGCCCTCAGCAGTTTCTAGAGAACCATCAGATGTTTCCAGGGTGCCCCAAGGACCTGAAATG
ACCCTGTGCCTTATTTGAACTAACCAATCAGTTCGCTTCTCGCTTCTGTTCGCGCGCTTCTGCTCCCCGA
GCTCAATAAAAGAGCCCACAACCCCTCACTCGGGGCGCCAGTCCTCCGATTGACTGAGTCGCCCGGGTAC
CCGTGTATCCAATAAACCCTCTTGCAGTTGCATCCGACTTGTGGTCTCGCTGTTCCTTGGGAGGGTCTCC
TCTGAGTGATTGACTACCCGTCAGCGGGGGTCTTTCACATGCAGCATGTATCAAAATTAATTTGGTTTTT
TTTCTTAAGTATTTACATTAAATGGCCATAGTTGCATTAATGAATCGGCCAACGCGCGGGGAGAGGCGGT
TTGCGTATTGGGCGCTCTTCCGCTTCCTCGCTCACTGACTCGCTGCGCTCGGTCGTTCGGCTGCGGCGAG
CGGTATCAGCTCACTCAAAGGCGGTAATACGGTTATCCACAGAATCAGGGGATAACGCAGGAAAGAACAT
GTGAGCAAAAGGCCAGCAAAAGGCCAGGAACCGTAAAAAGGCCGCGTTGCTGGCGTTTTTCCATAGGCTC
CGCCCCCCTGACGAGCATCACAAAAATCGACGCTCAAGTCAGAGGTGGCGAAACCCGACAGGACTATAAA
GATACCAGGCGTTTCCCCCTGGAAGCTCCCTCGTGCGCTCTCCTGTTCCGACCCTGCCGCTTACCGGATA
CCTGTCCGCCTTTCTCCCTTCGGGAAGCGTGGCGCTTTCTCATAGCTCACGCTGTAGGTATCTCAGTTCG
GTGTAGGTCGTTCGCTCCAAGCTGGGCTGTGTGCACGAACCCCCCGTTCAGCCCGACCGCTGCGCCTTAT
CCGGTAACTATCGTCTTGAGTCCAACCCGGTAAGACACGACTTATCGCCACTGGCAGCAGCCACTGGTAA
CAGGATTAGCAGAGCGAGGTATGTAGGCGGTGCTACAGAGTTCTTGAAGTGGTGGCCTAACTACGGCTAC
ACTAGAAGAACAGTATTTGGTATCTGCGCTCTGCTGAAGCCAGTTACCTTCGGAAAAAGAGTTGGTAGCT
CTTGATCCGGCAAACAAACCACCGCTGGTAGCGGTGGTTTTTTTGTTTGCAAGCAGCAGATTACGCGCAG
AAAAAAAGGATCTCAAGAAGATCCTTTGATCTTTTCTACGGGGTCTGACGCTCAGTGGAACGAAAACTCA
CGTTAAGGGATTTTGGTCATGAGATTATCAAAAAGGATCTTCACCTAGATCCTTTTGCGGCCGGCCGCAA
ATCAATCTAAAGTATATATGAGTAAACTTGGTCTGACAGTTACCAATGCTTAATCAGTGAGGCACCTATC
TCAGCGATCTGTCTATTTCGTTCATCCATAGTTGCCTGACTCCCCGTCGTGTAGATAACTACGATACGGG
AGGGCTTACCATCTGGCCCCAGTGCTGCAATGATACCGCGAGACCCACGCTCACCGGCTCCAGATTTATC
AGCAATAAACCAGCCAGCCGGAAGGGCCGAGCGCAGAAGTGGTCCTGCAACTTTATCCGCCTCCATCCAG
TCTATTAATTGTTGCCGGGAAGCTAGAGTAAGTAGTTCGCCAGTTAATAGTTTGCGCAACGTTGTTGCCA
TTGCTACAGGCATCGTGGTGTCACGCTCGTCGTTTGGTATGGCTTCATTCAGCTCCGGTTCCCAACGATC
AAGGCGAGTTACATGATCCCCCATGTTGTGCAAAAAAGCGGTTAGCTCCTTCGGTCCTCCGATCGTTGTC
AGAAGTAAGTTGGCCGCAGTGTTATCACTCATGGTTATGGCAGCACTGCATAATTCTCTTACTGTCATGC
CATCCGTAAGATGCTTTTCTGTGACTGGTGAGTACTCAACCAAGTCATTCTGAGAATAGTGTATGCGGCG
ACCGAGTTGCTCTTGCCCGGCGTCAATACGGGATAATACCGCGCCACATAGCAGAACTTTAAAAGTGCTC
ATCATTGGAAAACGTTCTTCGGGGCGAAAACTCTCAAGGATCTTACCGCTGTTGAGATCCAGTTCGATGT
AACCCACTCGTGCACCCAACTGATCTTCAGCATCTTTTACTTTCACCAGCGTTTCTGGGTGAGCAAAAAC
AGGAAGGCAAAATGCCGCAAAAAAGGGAATAAGGGCGACACGGAAATGTTGAATACTCATACTCTTCCTT
TTTCAATATTATTGAAGCATTTATCAGGGTTATTGTCTCATGAGCGGATACATATTTGAATGTATTTAGA
AAAATAAACAAATAGGGGTTCCGCGCACATTTCCCCGAAAAGTGCCAC
Features (pLannotate 1.2.2; 14 found; start..end, strand, type, name):
      7..600     +  LTR            LTR: long terminal repeat from Moloney murine leukemia virus
    663..1020    +  misc_feature   MMLV Ψ: packaging signal of Moloney murine leukemia virus (MMLV)
   1085..1501    +  CDS            gag (truncated): truncated Moloney murine leukemia virus (MMLV) gag gene lacking the start codon
   1511..1885    +  misc_feature   pol region: Moloney murine leukemia virus (MMLV) pol region containing the splice acceptor site
   2082..4439    +  CDS            Stat5b: STA5B_MOUSE - Experimental evidence at protein level: Swiss-Prot protein existence level 1. Carries out a dual function: signal transduction and activation of transcription. Mediates cellular responses to the cytokine KITLG/SCF and other growth factors. Binds to the GAS element and activates PRL-induced transcription. Positively regulates hematopoietic/erythroid differentiation. From Mus musculus (Mouse).
   4475..4804    +  promoter       SV40 promoter: SV40 enhancer and early promoter
   4806..5129    +  CDS            tnpA (fragment): TN5P_ECOLX - Also known as tnp. Experimental evidence at protein level: Swiss-Prot protein existence level 1. Mediates transposition of transposon Tn5 by a 'cut and paste' mechanism. First, the monomeric transposase binds the 19 bp inverted DNA repeats flanking the transposon. Then, dimerization of the DNA- bound transposase creates a synaptic DNA complex. After nicking of the first DNA strand, excision of the transposon proceeds through a series of intermediates. The transposase then mediates the insertion of the transposon at a new site by strand transfer. The activity of the wild- type tran
   5161..5952    +  CDS            neo: KKA2_KLEPN - Also known as kan, nptII. Experimental evidence at protein level: Swiss-Prot protein existence level 1. Resistance to kanamycin, neomycin, paromomycin, ribostamycin, butirosin and gentamicin B. From Klebsiella pneumoniae.
   6026..6147    +  LTR            3' LTR (ΔU3) (fragment): self-inactivating 3' long terminal repeat (LTR) from Moloney murine leukemia virus
   6148..6617    +  LTR            LTR: long terminal repeat from Moloney murine leukemia virus
   6683..6735    -  CDS            lacI (fragment): lac repressor; lacI; The lac repressor binds to the lac operator to inhibit transcription in E. coli. This inhibition can be relieved by adding lactose or isopropyl-β-D-thiogalactopyranoside (IPTG).
   6918..7506    -  rep_origin     ori: high-copy-number ColE1/pMB1/pBR322/pUC origin of replication
   7670..8530    -  CDS            AmpR: β-lactamase; bla; confers resistance to ampicillin, carbenicillin, and related antibiotics
   8531..8635    -  promoter       AmpR promoter: bla
