[The description below was written by a language model from this plasmid's Addgene catalogue record and pLannotate feature annotations shown in this document.]
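Description:
pMX-STAT5B-CA-Neo is a Moloney murine leukemia virus-based retroviral expression vector built on the pMX-Neo backbone, designed to deliver a constitutively active form of mouse Stat5b into mammalian cells. In bacteria it is maintained through a high-copy ColE1/pUC-type origin and selected with ampicillin via a β-lactamase gene driven by its own promoter. The annotated full sequence is 8,658 nt.

The retroviral portion begins with a 5′ MMLV long terminal repeat, followed by the Ψ packaging signal, a truncated gag segment lacking its start codon (which extends the packaging region), and a pol fragment carrying the splice acceptor. These elements allow the transcript to be encapsidated when the plasmid is introduced into a packaging cell line that supplies the viral proteins in trans. No separate internal promoter is annotated upstream of the insert, so the Stat5b coding sequence appears to be expressed from the 5′ LTR. The insert carries the H298R and S715F substitutions, which the record describes as rendering the transcription factor constitutively active. Downstream, an SV40 enhancer/early promoter drives the neomycin phosphotransferase gene, permitting G418 selection of transduced cells. The short Tn5 transposase fragment annotated just before neo is most likely residual Tn5-derived sequence carried along with the resistance gene rather than a functional part. The provirus ends in a 3′ MMLV LTR. Part of this LTR is also matched to a self-inactivating ΔU3 fragment, but the adjoining LTR annotation does not clearly indicate a self-inactivating design.

The construct is intended for stable retroviral expression of activated STAT5B, for example to study the consequences of sustained STAT5 signalling.
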