Addgene plasmid #83246: pMX-STAT5B-CA-Neo
Purpose: Retroviral expression of constitutively active STAT5B
Depositing lab: Andrew Brooks. Depositing organization: University of Queensland.
Backbone
  Vector backbone: pMX-Neo
  Backbone manufacturer: Cell Biolabs
  Vector type: Mammalian Expression, Retroviral
  Selectable markers: Neomycin (select with G418)
Growth in bacteria
  Bacterial resistance: Ampicillin, 100 μg/mL
  Growth temperature: 37°C
  Growth strain: NEB Stable
  Copy number: Unknown
Gene/Insert
  Gene/Insert name: Stat5b (alt name: Signal transducer and activator of transcription 5B)
  Species: M. musculus (mouse)
  Mutation: constitutively active (H298R, S715F)
  Entrez Gene: Stat5b
  Cloning method: Unknown
  Sequencing primers: 5′ GCTTGGATACACGCCGC
Terms and licenses: Academic/Nonprofit Terms; Industry Terms: Not Available to Industry
How to cite: pMX-STAT5B-CA-Neo was a gift from Andrew Brooks (Addgene plasmid # 83246)
